Addgene plasmid #248838: P2755
Purpose: P7SulA.1 tagging casette for WTC847 with Hygromycin resistance
Depositing lab: Joerg Stelling. Depositing organization: ETH Zurich (Swiss Federal Institute of Technology).
Backbone
  Vector backbone: pFA6
  Vector type: Yeast Expression
  Selectable markers: Hygromycin
Growth in bacteria
  Bacterial resistance: Ampicillin, 100 μg/mL
  Growth temperature: 37°C
  Growth strain: DH5alpha
  Copy number: High Copy
Gene/Insert
  Gene/Insert name: P7SulA.1
  Species: S. cerevisiae (budding yeast)
  Cloning method: Gibson Cloning
  Sequencing primers: 5′ M13f; 3′ M13r
Terms and licenses: Academic/Nonprofit Terms; Industry Terms: Not Available to Industry
How to cite: P2755 was a gift from Joerg Stelling (Addgene plasmid # 248838 ; http://n2t.net/addgene:248838 ; RRID:Addgene_248838)
