[The description below was written by a language model from this plasmid's Addgene catalogue record and pLannotate feature annotations shown in this document.]
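Description:
P2755 is a 5.4 kb yeast tagging-cassette plasmid listed on a pFA6 backbone. It serves as a template or donor for placing the synthetic promoter P7SulA.1 in the genome of Saccharomyces cerevisiae, for use with the WTC847 system named in the record. The plasmid is maintained in E. coli at high copy through a ColE1/pUC-type origin and selected with ampicillin via the β-lactamase gene. An f1 origin, lacZα and lacI fragments, the lac promoter/operator, and flanking T7 and T3 promoters are also annotated. These are cloning-vector elements more typical of a pBluescript-like scaffold than a classical pFA6a plasmid. No yeast replication origin or centromere is annotated, which fits a cassette intended for chromosomal integration rather than episomal maintenance.

The payload lies between the T7 and T3 promoters. It begins with the hphMX6 marker, a hygromycin resistance gene ending in the Ashbya gossypii TEF terminator, which allows selection of yeast integrants. Downstream, in the same orientation, are four separate fragments matching the S. cerevisiae TDH3 (GAP) promoter. The gaps between them suggest a TDH3-derived engineered promoter in which native sequence has been interrupted by inserted elements, probably repressor binding sites. The record does not state what these intervening sequences are or define the P7SulA.1 design. A short partial match to a FLAG epitope follows the promoter, suggesting that the cassette may add an N-terminal FLAG-type tag to the targeted gene. The arrangement of marker, promoter, and tag fits promoter replacement at an endogenous locus, putting a chosen gene under controlled expression. The record does not give the regulator involved or any specific target genes.
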