Features (pLannotate 1.2.2; 18 found; start..end, strand, type, name):
    278..435     -  CDS            lacZα (fragment): LacZα fragment of β-galactosidase; lacZ fragment
    438..456     +  promoter       T7 promoter: promoter for bacteriophage T7 RNA polymerase
    516..2091    +  gene           hphMX6: yeast selectable marker conferring hygromycin resistance
   1894..2091    +  terminator     TEF terminator: Ashbya gossypii TEF terminator
   2161..2245    +  promoter       GAP promoter (fragment): S. cerevisiae TDH3; promoter for glyceraldehyde-3-phosphate dehydrogenase
   2299..2353    +  promoter       GAP promoter (fragment): S. cerevisiae TDH3; promoter for glyceraldehyde-3-phosphate dehydrogenase
   2434..2726    +  promoter       GAP promoter (fragment): S. cerevisiae TDH3; promoter for glyceraldehyde-3-phosphate dehydrogenase
   2766..2877    +  promoter       GAP promoter (fragment): S. cerevisiae TDH3; promoter for glyceraldehyde-3-phosphate dehydrogenase
   2893..2921    +  CDS            5xFLAG (fragment): five tandem FLAG® epitope tags
   3015..3033    -  promoter       T3 promoter: promoter for bacteriophage T3 RNA polymerase
   3078..3094    -  protein_bind   lac operator: The lac repressor binds to the lac operator to inhibit transcription in E. coli. This inhibition can be relieved by adding lactose or isopropyl-β-D-thiogalactopyranoside (IPTG). lac repressor encoded by lacI
   3102..3132    -  promoter       lac promoter: promoter for the E. coli lac operon
   3147..3168    -  protein_bind   CAP binding site: CAP binding activates transcription in the presence of cAMP. E. coli catabolite activator protein
   3181..3273    -  CDS            lacI (fragment): lac repressor; lacI; The lac repressor binds to the lac operator to inhibit transcription in E. coli. This inhibition can be relieved by adding lactose or isopropyl-β-D-thiogalactopyranoside (IPTG).
   3456..4044    -  rep_origin     ori: high-copy-number ColE1/pMB1/pBR322/pUC origin of replication
   4215..5075    -  CDS            AmpR: β-lactamase; bla; confers resistance to ampicillin, carbenicillin, and related antibiotics
   5076..5180    -  promoter       AmpR promoter: bla
   5233..273     -  rep_origin     f1 ori (across the origin) (sequence partly withheld): f1 bacteriophage origin of replication; arrow indicates direction of (+) strand synthesis
>Addgene plasmid #248838 | P2755 | addgene full sequence | sequence record 497165 | Addgene NGS Result
TCAAAGG
[49 nt withheld, positions 8-56]
T
[91 nt withheld, positions 58-148]
G
[124 nt withheld, positions 150-273]
CCCATTCGCCATTCAGGCTGCGCAACTGTTGGGAAGGGCGATCGGTGCGGGCCTCTTCGCTATTACGCCA
GCTGGCGAAAGGGGGATGTGCTGCAAGGCGATTAAGTTGGGTAACGCCAGGGTTTTCCCAGTCACGACGT
TGTAAAACGACGGCCAGTGAATTGTAATACGACTCACTATAGGGCGAATTGGAGCTCGATCCTCGAGAGC
TTGCCTTGTCCCCGCCGGGTCACCCGGCCAGCGACATGGAGGCCCAGAATACCCTCCTTGACAGTCTTGA
CGTGCGCAGCTCAGGGGCATGATGTGACTGTCGCCCGTACATTTAGCCCATACATCCCCATGTATAATCA
TTTGCATCCATACATTTTGATGGCCGCACGGCGCGAAGCAAAAATTACGGCTCCTCGCTGCGGACCTGCG
AGCAGGGAAACGCTCCCCTCACAGACGCGTTGAATTGTCCCCACGCCGCGCCCCTGTAGAGAAATATAAA
AGGTTAGGATTTGCCACTGAGGTTCTTCTTTCATATACTTCCTTTTAAAATCTTGCTAGGATACAGTTCT
CACATCACATCCGAACATAAACAACCATGGGTAAAAAGCCTGAACTCACCGCGACGTCTGTCGAGAAGTT
TCTGATCGAAAAGTTCGACAGCGTCTCCGACCTGATGCAGCTCTCGGAGGGCGAAGAATCTCGTGCTTTC
AGCTTCGATGTAGGAGGGCGTGGATATGTCCTGCGGGTAAATAGCTGCGCCGATGGTTTCTACAAAGATC
GTTATGTTTATCGGCACTTTGCATCGGCCGCGCTCCCGATTCCGGAAGTGCTTGACATTGGGGAGTTCAG
CGAGAGCCTGACCTATTGCATCTCCCGCCGTGCACAGGGTGTCACGTTGCAAGACCTGCCTGAAACCGAA
CTGCCCGCTGTTCTGCAGCCGGTCGCGGAGGCCATGGATGCGATCGCTGCGGCCGATCTTAGCCAGACGA
GCGGGTTCGGCCCATTCGGACCGCAAGGAATCGGTCAATACACTACATGGCGTGATTTCATATGCGCGAT
TGCTGATCCCCACGTGTATCACTGGCAAACTGTGATGGACGACACCGTCAGTGCGTCCGTCGCGCAGGCT
CTCGATGAGCTGATGCTTTGGGCCGAGGACTGCCCCGAAGTCCGGCACCTCGTGCACGCGGATTTCGGCT
CCAACAATGTCCTGACGGACAATGGCCGCATAACAGCGGTCATTGACTGGAGCGAGGCGATGTTCGGGGA
TTCCCAATACGAGGTCGCCAACATCTTCTTCTGGAGGCCGTGGTTGGCTTGTATGGAGCAGCAGACGCGC
TACTTCGAGCGGAGGCATCCGGAGCTTGCAGGATCGCCGCGGCTCCGGGCGTATATGCTCCGCATTGGTC
TTGACCAACTCTATCAGAGCTTGGTTGACGGCAATTTCGATGATGCAGCTTGGGCGCAGGGTCGATGCGA
CGCAATCGTCCGATCCGGAGCCGGGACTGTCGGGCGTACACAAATCGCCCGCAGAAGCGCGGCCGTCTGG
ACCGATGGCTGTGTAGAAGTACTCGCCGATAGTGGAAACCGACGCCCCAGCACTCGTCCGAGGGCAAAGG
AATAATCAGTACTGACAATAAAAAGATTCTTGTTTTCAAGAACTTGTCATTTGTATAGTTTTTTTATATT
GTAGTTGTTCTATTTTAATCAAATGTTAGCGTGATTTATATTTTTTTTCGCCTCGACATCATCTGCCCAG
ATGCGAAGTTAAGTGCGCAGAAAGTAATATCATGCGTCAATCGTATGTGAATGCTGGTCGCTATACTGCT
GTCGATTCGATACTAACGCCGCCATCCAGTGTTTAAACGAACTAGTGCGGCCGCCAGTTCGAGTTTATCA
TTATCAATACTGCCATTTCAAAGAATACGTAAATAATTAATAGTAGTGATTTTCCTAACTTTATTTAGTC
AAAAAATTAGCCCTGTACATCCATACAGTGTCTGGGTGACTGTACATCCATACAGCATCCACTAATTTTA
ATTCTGCTGTAACCCGTACATGCCCAAAATAGGGGGCGGGTTACACAGAACTGTACATCCATACAGTGTC
TGGGTGACTGTACATCCATACAGCATCCACTAAATATAATGGAGCCTGTACATCCATACAGCATCCACTA
AAAAAAAGAATCCCAGCACCAAAATATTGTTTTCTTCACCAACCATCAGTTCATAGGTCCATTCTCTTAG
CGCAACTACAGAGAACAGGGGCACAAACAGGCAAAAAACGGGCACAACCTCAATGGAGTGATGCAACCTG
CCTGGAGTAAATGATGACACAAGGCAATTGACCCACGCATGTATCTATCTCATTTTCTTACACCTTCTAT
TACCTTCTGCTCTCTCTGATTTGGAAAAAGCTGAAAAAAAAGGTTGAAACCAGTTCCCTGAAATTATTCC
CCTCTGTACATCCATACAGTATAAATACTGTACATCCATACAGTAATTCTGTAAATCTATTTCTTAAACT
TCTTAAATTCTACTTTTATAGTTAGTCTTTTTTTTAGTTTTAAAACACCAAGAACTTAGTTTCGAATAAA
CACACATAAACAAAATGGATTATAAAGATGACGATGACAAGGATTATAAAGATGACGATGACAAGGATTA
TAAAGATGACGATGACAAGGGAGGTGGTGGTGGTGGAGGCGGTCCGACAGAGAATCATCGATGGGTACCC
AGCTTTTGTTCCCTTTAGTGAGGGTTAATTTCGAGCTTGGCGTAATCATGGTCATAGCTGTTTCCTGTGT
GAAATTGTTATCCGCTCACAATTCCACACAACATACGAGCCGGAAGCATAAAGTGTAAAGCCTGGGGTGC
CTAATGAGTGAGCTAACTCACATTAATTGCGTTGCGCTCACTGCCCGCTTTCCAGTCGGGAAACCTGTCG
TGCCAGCTGCATTAATGAATCGGCCAACGCGCGGGGAGAGGCGGTTTGCGTATTGGGCGCTCTTCCGCTT
CCTCGCTCACTGACTCGCTGCGCTCGGTCGTTCGGCTGCGGCGAGCGGTATCAGCTCACTCAAAGGCGGT
AATACGGTTATCCACAGAATCAGGGGATAACGCAGGAAAGAACATGTGAGCAAAAGGCCAGCAAAAGGCC
AGGAACCGTAAAAAGGCCGCGTTGCTGGCGTTTTTCCATAGGCTCCGCCCCCCTGACGAGCATCACAAAA
ATCGACGCTCAAGTCAGAGGTGGCGAAACCCGACAGGACTATAAAGATACCAGGCGTTTCCCCCTGGAAG
CTCCCTCGTGCGCTCTCCTGTTCCGACCCTGCCGCTTACCGGATACCTGTCCGCCTTTCTCCCTTCGGGA
AGCGTGGCGCTTTCTCATAGCTCACGCTGTAGGTATCTCAGTTCGGTGTAGGTCGTTCGCTCCAAGCTGG
GCTGTGTGCACGAACCCCCCGTTCAGCCCGACCGCTGCGCCTTATCCGGTAACTATCGTCTTGAGTCCAA
CCCGGTAAGACACGACTTATCGCCACTGGCAGCAGCCACTGGTAACAGGATTAGCAGAGCGAGGTATGTA
GGCGGTGCTACAGAGTTCTTGAAGTGGTGGCCTAACTACGGCTACACTAGAAGAACAGTATTTGGTATCT
GCGCTCTGCTGAAGCCAGTTACCTTCGGAAAAAGAGTTGGTAGCTCTTGATCCGGCAAACAAACCACCGC
TGGTAGCGGTGGTTTTTTTGTTTGCAAGCAGCAGATTACGCGCAGAAAAAAAGGATCTCAAGAAGATCCT
TTGATCTTTTCTACGGGGTCTGACGCTCAGTGGAACGAAAACTCACGTTAAGGGATTTTGGTCATGAGAT
TATCAAAAAGGATCTTCACCTAGATCCTTTTAAATTAAAAATGAAGTTTTAAATCAATCTAAAGTATATA
TGAGTAAACTTGGTCTGACAGTTACCAATGCTTAATCAGTGAGGCACCTATCTCAGCGATCTGTCTATTT
CGTTCATCCATAGTTGCCTGACTCCCCGTCGTGTAGATAACTACGATACGGGAGGGCTTACCATCTGGCC
CCAGTGCTGCAATGATACCGCGAGACCCACGCTCACCGGCTCCAGATTTATCAGCAATAAACCAGCCAGC
CGGAAGGGCCGAGCGCAGAAGTGGTCCTGCAACTTTATCCGCCTCCATCCAGTCTATTAATTGTTGCCGG
GAAGCTAGAGTAAGTAGTTCGCCAGTTAATAGTTTGCGCAACGTTGTTGCCATTGCTACAGGCATCGTGG
TGTCACGCTCGTCGTTTGGTATGGCTTCATTCAGCTCCGGTTCCCAACGATCAAGGCGAGTTACATGATC
CCCCATGTTGTGCAAAAAAGCGGTTAGCTCCTTCGGTCCTCCGATCGTTGTCAGAAGTAAGTTGGCCGCA
GTGTTATCACTCATGGTTATGGCAGCACTGCATAATTCTCTTACTGTCATGCCATCCGTAAGATGCTTTT
CTGTGACTGGTGAGTACTCAACCAAGTCATTCTGAGAATAGTGTATGCGGCGACCGAGTTGCTCTTGCCC
GGCGTCAATACGGGATAATACCGCGCCACATAGCAGAACTTTAAAAGTGCTCATCATTGGAAAACGTTCT
TCGGGGCGAAAACTCTCAAGGATCTTACCGCTGTTGAGATCCAGTTCGATGTAACCCACTCGTGCACCCA
ACTGATCTTCAGCATCTTTTACTTTCACCAGCGTTTCTGGGTGAGCAAAAACAGGAAGGCAAAATGCCGC
AAAAAAGGGAATAAGGGCGACACGGAAATGTTGAATACTCATACTCTTCCTTTTTCAATATTATTGAAGC
ATTTATCAGGGTTATTGTCTCATGAGCGGATACATATTTGAATGTATTTAGAAAAATAAACAAATAGGGG
TTCCGCGCACATTTCCCCGAAAAGTGCCACCTAAATTGTAAGCGTTAATATTTTGTTAAAATTCGCGTTA
AATTTTTGTTAAATCAGCTCATTTTTTAACCAATAGGCCGAAATCGGCAAAATCCCTTATAAATCAAAAG
AATAGACCGAGATAGGGT
[37 nt withheld, positions 5332-5368]
AAAGAACGTGGACTCCAACG
